Addgene plasmid #86190: pICSL1P4_AtU626
Purpose: (Empty Backbone) U626 Guide acceptor
Depositing lab: Mark Youles. Depositing organization: Sainsbury Laboratory, Norwich.
Backbone
  Vector backbone: pICSL47761
  Vector type: CRISPR
  Selectable markers: RFP
Growth in bacteria
  Bacterial resistance: Ampicillin, 100 μg/mL
  Growth temperature: 37°C
  Growth strain: DH5alpha
  Copy number: High Copy
Gene/Insert
  Gene/Insert name: None
Terms and licenses: Academic/Nonprofit Terms; Industry Terms: Not Available to Industry
How to cite: pICSL1P4_AtU626 was a gift from Mark Youles (Addgene plasmid # 86190 ; http://n2t.net/addgene:86190 ; RRID:Addgene_86190)
