[The description below was written by a language model from this plasmid's Addgene catalogue record and pLannotate feature annotations shown in this document.]
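Description:
pICSL1P4_AtU626 is an empty CRISPR guide-acceptor plasmid built on the pICSL47761 backbone and intended for assembling single guide RNA expression units driven by an Arabidopsis U6-26 type promoter. It is about 5.8 kb and is maintained in E. coli under ampicillin selection (β-lactamase with its own promoter). The backbone carries two replication systems: a high-copy ColE1/pUC-type origin and the broad-host-range IncP oriV together with its trfA replication initiator gene, an arrangement typical of binary vectors that can also replicate in Agrobacterium. Consistent with this, nopaline-type left and right T-DNA border repeats flank the cargo region, so whatever is assembled between them lies within a transferable T-DNA.

Between the borders, on the reverse strand, the annotation shows an AtU6 promoter (detected only as a short fragment match), followed by a bacterial mRFP1 cassette, and then the Streptococcus pyogenes Cas9 guide RNA scaffold. The mRFP1 cassette consists of a CAP site, lac promoter and lac operator driving mRFP1, closed by the rrnB T1 and T7Te terminators. Its position between the Pol III promoter and the scaffold suggests it is a dropout marker: inserting a guide spacer would displace the RFP cassette, joining promoter, spacer and scaffold into a functional sgRNA unit and letting correct colonies be recognised as non-red. This fits the catalogue listing of RFP as the selectable marker, although the record does not state the restriction enzymes or cloning scheme used for the exchange. No insert is present, and small annotated fragments of TetR, lacI and attB2 appear to be backbone remnants rather than functional elements.
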