Features (pLannotate 1.2.2; 18 found; start..end, strand, type, name):
    386..974     +  rep_origin     ori: high-copy-number ColE1/pMB1/pBR322/pUC origin of replication
   1310..2455    +  CDS            trfA: TRFA_ECOLX - Experimental evidence at protein level: Swiss-Prot protein existence level 1. Also involved in plasmid copy number control, promoting intermolecular coupling of protein bound iterons at oriV, which inhibits replication initiation. From Escherichia coli.
   2482..2502    +  CDS            TetR (fragment): tetracycline resistance regulatory protein; tetR
   2614..2638    -  misc_feature   RB T-DNA repeat: right border repeat from nopaline C58 T-DNA
   2692..2713    +  protein_bind   attB2 (fragment): mutant version of attB; recombination site for the Gateway® BP reaction BP Clonase™
   2725..2800    -  misc_RNA       gRNA scaffold: guide RNA scaffold for the Streptococcus pyogenes CRISPR/Cas9 system
   2814..2841    -  terminator     T7Te terminator: phage T7 early transcription terminator
   2857..2928    -  terminator     rrnB T1 terminator: transcription terminator T1 from the E. coli rrnB gene
   2976..3650    -  CDS            mRFP1: mRFP1 is a basic (constitutively fluorescent) red fluorescent protein published in 2002, derived from Discosoma sp.. It is reported to be a somewhat slowly-maturing monomer with low acid sensitivity.
   3686..3702    -  protein_bind   lac operator: The lac repressor binds to the lac operator to inhibit transcription in E. coli. This inhibition can be relieved by adding lactose or isopropyl-β-D-thiogalactopyranoside (IPTG). lac repressor encoded by lacI
   3710..3740    -  promoter       lac promoter: promoter for the E. coli lac operon
   3755..3776    -  protein_bind   CAP binding site: CAP binding activates transcription in the presence of cAMP. E. coli catabolite activator protein
   3789..3876    -  CDS            lacI (fragment): lac repressor; lacI; The lac repressor binds to the lac operator to inhibit transcription in E. coli. This inhibition can be relieved by adding lactose or isopropyl-β-D-thiogalactopyranoside (IPTG).
   3945..3961    -  promoter       AtU6 promoter (fragment): consensus promoter from the three Arabidopsis U6 snRNA genes (Waibel and Filipowicz, 1990; Nekrasov et al., 2013)
   4203..4227    -  misc_feature   LB T-DNA repeat: left border repeat from nopaline C58 T-DNA
   4319..4950    +  rep_origin     oriV: incP origin of replication
   5037..5141    +  promoter       AmpR promoter: bla
   5142..215     +  CDS            AmpR (across the origin): β-lactamase; bla; confers resistance to ampicillin, carbenicillin, and related antibiotics
>Addgene plasmid #86190 | pICSL1P4_AtU626 | addgene full sequence | sequence record 193319 | Addgene NGS Result
GACCACTTCTGCGCTCGGCCCTTCCGGCTGGCTGGTTTATTGCTGATAAATCTGGAGCCGGTGAGCGTGG
TTCTCGCGGTATCATTGCAGCACTGGGGCCAGATGGTAAGCCCTCCCGTATCGTAGTTATCTACACGACG
GGGAGTCAGGCAACTATGGATGAACGAAATAGACAGATCGCTGAGATAGGTGCCTCACTGATTAAGCATT
GGTAACTGTCAGACCAAGTTTACTCATATATACTTTAGATTGATTTAAAACTTCATTTTTAATTTAAAAG
GATCTAGGTGAAGATCCTTTTTGATAATCTCATGACCAAAATCCCTTAACGTGAGTTTTCGTTCCACTGA
GCGTCAGACCCCGTAGAAAAGATCAAAGGATCTTCTTGAGATCCTTTTTTTCTGCGCGTAATCTGCTGCT
TGCAAACAAAAAAACCACCGCTACCAGCGGTGGTTTGTTTGCCGGATCAAGAGCTACCAACTCTTTTTCC
GAAGGTAACTGGCTTCAGCAGAGCGCAGATACCAAATACTGTTCTTCTAGTGTAGCCGTAGTTAGGCCAC
CACTTCAAGAACTCTGTAGCACCGCCTACATACCTCGCTCTGCTAATCCTGTTACCAGTGGCTGCTGCCA
GTGGCGATAAGTCGTGTCTTACCGGGTTGGACTCAAGACGATAGTTACCGGATAAGGCGCAGCGGTCGGG
CTGAACGGGGGGTTCGTGCACACAGCCCAGCTTGGAGCGAACGACCTACACCGAACTGAGATACCTACAG
CGTGAGCTATGAGAAAGCGCCACGCTTCCCGAAGGGAGAAAGGCGGACAGGTATCCGGTAAGCGGCAGGG
TCGGAACAGGAGAGCGCACGAGGGAGCTTCCAGGGGGAAACGCCTGGTATCTTTATAGTCCTGTCGGGTT
TCGCCACCTCTGACTTGAGCGTCGATTTTTGTGATGCTCGTCAGGGGGGCGGAGCCTATGGAAAAACGCC
AGCAACGCGGCCTTTTTACGGTTCCTGGCAGATCCTAGATGTGGCGCAACGATGCCGGCGACAAGCAGGA
GCGCACCGACTTCTTCCGCATCAAGTGTTTTGGCTCTCAGGCCGAGGCCCACGGCAAGTATTTGGGCAAG
GGGTCGCTGGTATTCGTGCAGGGCAAGATTCGGAATACCAAGTACGAGAAGGACGGCCAGACGGTCTACG
GGACCGACTTCATTGCCGATAAGGTGGATTATCTGGACACCAAGGCACCAGGCGGGTCAAATCAGGAATA
AGGGCACATTGCCCCGGCGTGAGTCGGGGCAATCCCGCAAGGAGGGTGAATGAATCGGACGTTTGACCGG
AAGGCATACAGGCAAGAACTGATCGACGCGGGGTTTTCCGCCGAGGATGCCGAAACCATCGCAAGCCGCA
CCGTCATGCGTGCGCCCCGCGAAACCTTCCAGTCCGTCGGCTCGATGGTCCAGCAAGCTACGGCCAAGAT
CGAGCGCGACAGCGTGCAACTGGCTCCCCCTGCCCTGCCCGCGCCATCGGCCGCCGTGGAGCGTTCGCGT
CGTCTTGAACAGGAGGCGGCAGGTTTGGCGAAGTCGATGACCATCGACACGCGAGGAACTATGACGACCA
AGAAGCGAAAAACCGCCGGCGAGGACCTGGCAAAACAGGTCAGCGAGGCCAAGCAGGCCGCGTTGCTGAA
ACACACGAAGCAGCAGATCAAGGAAATGCAGCTTTCCTTGTTCGATATTGCGCCGTGGCCGGACACGATG
CGAGCGATGCCAAACGACACGGCCCGCTCTGCCCTGTTCACCACGCGCAACAAGAAAATCCCGCGCGAGG
CGCTGCAAAACAAGGTCATTTTCCACGTCAACAAGGACGTGAAGATCACCTACACCGGCGTCGAGCTGCG
GGCCGACGATGACGAACTGGTGTGGCAGCAGGTGTTGGAGTACGCGAAGCGCACCCCTATCGGCGAGCCG
ATCACCTTCACGTTCTACGAGCTTTGCCAGGACCTGGGCTGGTCGATCAATGGCCGGTATTACACGAAGG
CCGAGGAATGCCTGTCGCGCCTACAGGCGACGGCGATGGGCTTCACGTCCGACCGCGTTGGGCACCTGGA
ATCGGTGTCGCTGCTGCACCGCTTCCGCGTCCTGGACCGTGGCAAGAAAACGTCCCGTTGCCAGGTCCTG
ATCGACGAGGAAATCGTCGTGCTGTTTGCTGGCGACCACTACACGAAATTCATATGGGAGAAGTACCGCA
AGCTGTCGCCGACGGCCCGACGGATGTTCGACTATTTCAGCTCGCACCGGGAGCCGTACCCGCTCAAGCT
GGAAACCTTCCGCCTCATGTGCGGATCGGATTCCACCCGCGTGAAGAAGTGGCGCGAGCAGGTCGGCGAA
GCCTGCGAAGAGTTGCGAGGCAGCGGCCTGGTGGAACACGCCTGGGTCAATGATGACCTGGTGCATTGCA
AACGCTAGGGCCTTGTGGGGTCAGTTCCGGCTGGGGGTTCAGCAGCCAGCGCCTGATCTGGGGAACCCTG
TGGTTGGCATGCACATACAAATGGACGAACGGATAAACCTTTTCACGCCCTTTTAAATATCCGATTATTC
TAATAAACGCTCTTTTCTCTTAGGTTTACCCGCCAATATATCCTGTCAAACACTGATAGTTTAAACCACT
TCGTGCAGAAGACAATCTGAGCGTAATGCCAACTTTGTACAAGAAAGCTGGGTCTAGAAAAAAAGCACCG
ACTCGGTGCCACTTTTTCAAGTTGATAACGGACTAGCCTTATTTTAACTTGCTATTTCTAGCTCTAAAAC
TGAGACGTATAAACGCAGAAAGGCCCACCCGAAGGTGAGCCAGTGTGACTCTAGTAGAGAGCGTTCACCG
ACAAACAACAGATAAAACGAAAGGCCCAGTCTTTCGACTGAGCCTTTCGTTTTATTTGATGCCTGGCTCT
AGTAGCGATCTACACTAGCACTATCAGCGTTATTAAGCACCGGTGGAGTGACGACCTTCAGCACGTTCGT
ACTGTTCAACGATGGTGTAGTCCTCGTTGTGGGAGGTGATGTCCAGTTTGATGTCGGTTTTGTAAGCACC
CGGCAGCTGAACCGGTTTTTTAGCCATGTAGGTGGTTTTAACTTCAGCGTCGTAGTGACCACCGTCTTTC
AGTTTCAGACGCATTTTGATTTCACCTTTCAGAGCACCGTCCTCCGGGTACATACGTTCGGTGGAAGCTT
CCCAACCCATGGTTTTTTTCTGCATAACCGGACCGTCGGACGGGAAGTTGGTACCACGCAGTTTAACTTT
GTAGATGAACTCACCGTCTTGCAGGGAGGAGTCCTGGGTAACGGTAACAACACCACCGTCCTCGAAGTTC
ATAACACGTTCCCATTTGAAACCTTCCGGGAAGGACAGTTTCAGGTAGTCCGGGATGTCAGCCGGGTGTT
TAACGTAAGCTTTGGAACCGTACTGGAACTGCGGGGACAGGATGTCCCAAGCGAACGGCAGCGGACCACC
TTTGGTAACTTTCAGTTTAGCGGTCTGGGTACCTTCGTACGGACGACCTTCACCTTCACCTTCGATTTCG
AACTCGTGACCGTTAACGGAACCTTCCATACGAACTTTGAAACGCATGAACTCTTTGATAACGTCCTCGG
AGGAAGCCATCTAGTATTTCTCCTCTTTCTCTAGTATGTGTGAAATTGTTATCCGCTCACAATTCCACAC
AACATACGAGCCGGAAGCATAAAGTGTAAAGCCTGGGGTGCCTAATGAGTGAGCTAACTCACATTAATTG
CGTTGCGCTCACTGCCCGCTTTCCAGTCGGGAAACCTGTCGTGCCAGCTGCATTAATGAATCGGCCAACG
CGCGGGGAGAGGCGGTTTGCGTATTGATATCCGTCTCACAATCACTACTTCGACTCTAGCTGTATATAAA
CTCAGCTTCGTTTTCTTATCTAAGCGATGTGGGACTTTTGAAGATTGTTTTCAACTTAAATGGGCCTATA
TAAGAAATACTATTGTTCTTTCCCATATAAATGGGCCTGCTTCTCTTCTTTCAGATTCCCAGGGGCCTTT
TGAAGATTATCTTCATATCTTAAGAATGAAGATGCTCCCCATGGGAATTCGTAATTGTCTTCACAGAGTG
GGGCCCACTGCATCCACCCCAGTACATTAAAAACGTCCGCAATGTGTTATTAAGTTGTCTAAGCGTCAAT
TTGTTTACACCACAATATATCCTGCCACCAGCCAGCCAACAGCTCCCCGACCGGCAGCTCGGCACAAAAT
CACCACTCGATACAGGCAGCCCATCAGTCAGATCAGGATCTCCTTTGCGACGCTCACCGGGCTGGTTGCC
CTCGCCGCTGGGCTGGCGGCCGTCTATGGCCCTGCAAACGCGCCAGAAACGCCGTCGAAGCCGTGTGCGA
GACACCGCGGCCGCCGGCGTTGTGGATACCTCGCGGAAAACTTGGCCCTCACTGACAGATGAGGGGCGGA
CGTTGACACTTGAGGGGCCGACTCACCCGGCGCGGCGTTGACAGATGAGGGGCAGGCTCGATTTCGGCCG
GCGACGTGGAGCTGGCCAGCCTCGCAAATCGGCGAAAACGCCTGATTTTACGCGAGTTTCCCACAGATGA
TGTGGACAAGCCTGGGGATAAGTGCCCTGCGGTATTGACACTTGAGGGGCGCGACTACTGACAGATGAGG
GGCGCGATCCTTGACACTTGAGGGGCAGAGTGCTGACAGATGAGGGGCGCACCTATTGACATTTGAGGGG
CTGTCCACAGGCAGAAAATCCAGCATTTGCAAGGGTTTCCGCCCGTTTTTCGGCCACCGCTAACCTGTCT
TTTAACCTGCTTTTAAACCAATATTTATAAACCTTGTTTTTAACCAGGGCTGCGCCCTGTGCGCGTGACC
GCGCACGCCGAAGGGGGGTGCCCCCCCTTCTCGAACCCTCCCGGCCCGCTAACGCGGGCCTCCCATCCCC
CCAGGGGCTGCGCCCCTCGGCCGCGAACGGCCTCACCCCAAAAATGGCAGCGCTGGCCAATTCGTGCGCG
GAACCCCTATTTGTTTATTTTTCTAAATACATTCAAATATGTATCCGCTCATGAGACAATAACCTTGATA
AATGCTTCAATAATATTGAAAAAGGAAGAGTATGAGTATTCAACATTTCCGTGTCGCCCTTATTCCCTTT
TTTGCGGCATTTTGCCTTCCTGTTTTTGCTCACCCAGAAACGCTGGTGAAAGTAAAAGATGCTGAAGATC
AGTTGGGTGCACGAGTGGGTTACATCGAACTGGATCTCAACAGCGGTAAGATCCTTGAGAGTTTTCGCCC
CGAAGAACGTTTTCCAATGATGAGCACTTTTAAAGTTCTGCTATGTGGCGCGGTATTATCCCGTATTGAC
GCCGGGCAAGAGCAACTCGGTCGCCGCATACACTATTCTCAGAATGACTTGGTTGAGTACTCACCAGTCA
CAGAAAAGCATCTTACGGATGGCATGACAGTAAGAGAATTATGCAGTGCTGCCATAACCATGAGTGATAA
CACTGCGGCCAACTTACTTCTGACAACGATCGGAGGACCGAAGGAGCTAACCGCTTTTTTGCACAACATG
GGGGATCATGTAACTCGCCTTGATCGTTGGGAACCGGAGCTGAATGAAGCCATACCAAACGACGAGCGTG
ACACCACGATGCCTGTAGCAATGGCAACAACGTTGCGCAAACTATTAACTGGCGAACTACTTACTCTAGC
TTCCCGGCAACAATTAATAGACTGGATGGAGGCGGATAAAGTTGCAG
